>Addgene plasmid #176130 | pLV-Lck-FRB-mTurquoise2 | addgene full sequence | sequence record 346217 | Addgene NGS Result
TTCCGCGTTACATAACTTACGGTAAATGGCCCGCCTGGCTGACCGCCCAACGACCCCCGCCCATTGACGT
CAATAATGACGTATGTTCCCATAGTAACGCCAATAGGGACTTTCCATTGACGTCAATGGGTGGAGTATTT
ACGGTAAACTGCCCACTTGGCAGTACATCAAGTGTATCATATGCCAAGTACGCCCCCTATTGACGTCAAT
GACGGTAAATGGCCCGCCTGGCATTATGCCCAGTACATGACCTTATGGGACTTTCCTACTTGGCAGTACA
TCTACGTATTAGTCATCGCTATTACCATGGTGATGCGGTTTTGGCAGTACATCAATGGGCGTGGATAGCG
GTTTGACTCACGGGGATTTCCAAGTCTCCACCCCATTGACGTCAATGGGAGTTTGTTTTGGCACCAAAAT
CAACGGGACTTTCCAAAATGTCGTAACAACTCCGCCCCATTGACGCAAATGGGCGGTAGGCGTGTACGGT
GGGAGGTCTATATAAGCAGAGCTGGTTTAGTGAACCGTCAGATCCGCTAGCACCATGGGCTGCGTGTGCA
GCAGCAACCCCGAGAGATCTGCGAATTCAGGTGCTGGTGCTGGTGCTGGTGCTATCCTATCTAGAATCCT
CTGGCATGAGATGTGGCATGAAGGCCTGGAAGAGGCATCTCGTTTGTACTTTGGGGAAAGGAACGTGAAA
GGCATGTTTGAGGTGCTGGAGCCCTTGCATGCTATGATGGAACGGGGCCCCCAGACTCTGAAGGAAACAT
CCTTTAATCAGGCCTATGGTCGAGATTTAATGGAGGCCCAAGAGTGGTGCAGGAAGTACATGAAATCAGG
GAATGTCAAGGACCTCCTGCAAGCCTGGGACCTCTATTATCATGTGTTCCGACGAATCTCAAAGACTAGT
TATCCGTACGACGTACCAGACTACGCACCGGTCGCCACCATGGTGAGCAAGGGCGAGGAGCTGTTCACCG
GGGTGGTGCCCATCCTGGTCGAGCTGGACGGCGACGTAAACGGCCACAAGTTCAGCGTGTCCGGCGAGGG
CGAGGGCGATGCCACCTACGGCAAGCTGACCCTGAAGTTCATCTGCACCACCGGCAAGCTGCCCGTGCCC
TGGCCCACCCTCGTGACCACCCTGTCCTGGGGCGTGCAGTGCTTCGCCCGCTACCCCGACCACATGAAGC
AGCACGACTTCTTCAAGTCCGCCATGCCCGAAGGCTACGTCCAGGAGCGCACCATCTTCTTCAAGGACGA
CGGCAACTACAAGACCCGCGCCGAGGTGAAGTTCGAGGGCGACACCCTGGTGAACCGCATCGAGCTGAAG
GGCATCGACTTCAAGGAGGACGGCAACATCCTGGGGCACAAGCTGGAGTACAACTACTTTAGCGACAACG
TCTATATCACCGCCGACAAGCAGAAGAACGGCATCAAGGCCAACTTCAAGATCCGCCACAACATCGAGGA
CGGCGGCGTGCAGCTCGCCGACCACTACCAGCAGAACACCCCCATCGGCGACGGCCCCGTGCTGCTGCCC
GACAACCACTACCTGAGCACCCAGTCCAAGCTGAGCAAAGACCCCAACGAGAAGCGCGATCACATGGTCC
TGCTGGAGTTCGTGACCGCCGCCGGGATCACTCTCGGCATGGACGAGCTGTACAGCATCTTGAGTCCCTT
TTTACCGCTGTTACCAATTTTCTTTTGTCTTTGGGTAAACCCGGGAATTCCGCCCCTCTCCCCCCCTAAC
GTTACTGGCCGAAGCCGCTTGGAATAAGGCCGGTGTGCGTTTGTCTATATGTTATTTTCCACCATATTGC
CGTCTTTTGGCAATGTGAGGGCCCGGAAACCTGGCCCTGTCTTCTTGACGAGCATTCCTAGGGGTCTTTC
CCCTCTCGCCAAAGGAATGCAAGGTCTGTTGAATGTCGTGAAGGAAGCAGTTCCTCTGGAAGCTTCTTGA
AGACAAACAACGTCTGTAGCGACCCTTTGCAGGCAGCGGAACCCCCCACCTGGCGACAGGTGCCTCTGCG
GCCAAAAGCCACGTGTATAAGATACACCTGCAAAGGCGGCACAACCCCAGTGCCACGTTGTGAGTTGGAT
AGTTGTGGAAAGAGTCAAATGGCTCTCCTCAAGCGTATTCAACAAGGGGCTGAAGGATGCCCAGAAGGTA
CCCCATTGTATGGGATCTGATCTGGGGCCTCGGTGCACATGCTTTACATGTGTTTAGTCGAGGTTAAAAA
AACGTCTAGGCCCCCCGAACCACGGGGACGTGGTTTTCCTTTGAAAAACACGATGATAATATGGATATGG
CCACAACGGTCGCCACCATGACCGAGTACAAGCCCACGGTGCGCCTCGCCACCCGCGACGACGTCCCCAG
GGCCGTACGCACCCTCGCCGCCGCGTTCGCCGACTACCCCGCCACGCGCCACACCGTCGATCCGGACCGC
CACATCGAGCGGGTCACCGAGCTGCAAGAACTCTTCCTCACGCGCGTCGGGCTCGACATCGGCAAGGTGT
GGGTCGCGGACGACGGCGCCGCGGTGGCGGTCTGGACCACGCCGGAGAGCGTCGAAGCGGGGGCGGTGTT
CGCCGAGATCGGCCCGCGCATGGCCGAGTTGAGCGGTTCCCGGCTGGCCGCGCAGCAACAGATGGAAGGC
CTCCTGGCGCCGCACCGGCCCAAGGAGCCCGCGTGGTTCCTGGCCACCGTCGGCGTCTCGCCCGACCACC
AGGGCAAGGGTCTGGGCAGCGCCGTCGTGCTCCCCGGAGTGGAGGCGGCCGAGCGCGCCGGGGTGCCCGC
CTTCCTGGAGACCTCCGCGCCCCGCAACCTCCCCTTCTACGAGCGGCTCGGCTTCACCGTCACCGCCGAC
GTCGAGGTGCCCGAAGGACCGCGCACCTGGTGCATGACCCGCAAGCCCGGTGCCTGACGCCCGCCCCACG
ACCCGCAGCGCCCGACCGAAAGGAGCGCACGACCCCATGCATGTATTCAATCTAAGCAGGCTTTCACTTT
CTCGCCAACTTACAAGGCCTTTCTGTGTAAACAATACCTGAACCTTTACCCCGTTGCCCGGCAACGGCCA
GGTCTGTGCCAAGTGTTTGCTGACGCAACCCCCACTGGCTGGGGCTTGGTCATGGGCCATCAGCGCATGC
GTGGAACCTTTTCGGCTCCTCTGCCGATCCATACTGCGGAACTCCTAGCCGCTTGTTTTGCTCGCAGCAG
GTCTGGAGCAAACATTATCGGGACTGATAACTCTGTTGTCCTATCCCGCAAATATACATCGTTTCCATGG
CTGCTAGGCTGTGCTGCCAACTGGATCCTGCGCGGGACGTCCTTTGTTTACGTCCCGTCGGCGCTGAATC
CTGCGGACGACCCTTCTCGGGGTCGCTTGGGACTCTCTCGTCCCCTTCTCCGTCTGCCGTTCCGACCGAC
CACGGGGCGCACCTCTCTTTACGCGGACTCCCCGTCTGTGCCTTCTCATCTGCCGGACCGTGTGCACTTC
GCTTCACCTCTGCACGTCGCATGGAGACCACCGTGAACGCCCACCAAATATTGCCCAAGGTCTTACATAA
GAGGACTCTTGGACTCTCAGCAATGTCAACGACCGACCTTGAGGCATACTTCAAAGACTGTTTGTTTAAA
GACTGGGAGGAGTTGGGGGAGGAGATTAGGTTAAAGGTCTTTGTACTAGGAGGCTGTAGGCATAAATTGG
TCTGCGCACCAGCACCATGGCGCAATCACTAGAGCGGGGTACCTTTAAGACCAATGACTTACAAGGCAGC
TGTAGATCTTAGCCACTTTTTAAAAGAAAAGGGGGGACTGGAAGGGCTAATTCACTCCCAACGAAGACAA
GATCTGCTTTTTGCTTGTACTGGGTCTCTCTGGTTAGACCAGATCTGAGCCTGGGAGCTCTCTGGCTAAC
TAGGGAACCCACTGCTTAAGCCTCAATAAAGCTTGCCTTGAGTGCTTCAAGTAGTGTGTGCCCGTCTGTT
GTGTGACTCTGGTAACTAGAGATCCCTCAGACCCTTTTAGTCAGTGTGGAAAATCTCTAGCAGTAGTAGT
TCATGTCATCTTATTATTCAGTATTTATAACTTGCAAAGAAATGAATATCAGAGAGTGAGAGGAACTTGT
TTATTGCAGCTTATAATGGTTACAAATAAAGCAATAGCATCACAAATTTCACAAATAAAGCATTTTTTTC
ACTGCATTCTAGTTGTGGTTTGTCCAAACTCATCAATGTATCTTATCATGTCTGGCTCTAGCTATCCCGC
CCCTAACTCCGCCCATCCCGCCCCTAACTCCGCCCAGTTCCGCCCATTCTCCGCCCCATGGCTGACTAAT
TTTTTTTATTTATGCAGAGGCCGAGGCCGCCTCGGCCTCTGAGCTATTCCAGAAGTAGTGAGGAGGCTTT
TTTGGAGGCCTAGGGACGTACCCAATTCGCCCTATAGTGAGTCGTATTACGCGCGCTCACTGGCCGTCGT
TTTACAACGTCGTGACTGGGAAAACCCTGGCGTTACCCAACTTAATCGCCTTGCAGCACATCCCCCTTTC
GCCAGCTGGCGTAATAGCGAAGAGGCCCGCACCGATCGCCCTTCCCAACAGTTGCGCAGCCTGAATGGCG
AATGGG
[124 nt withheld, positions 4627-4750]
C
[91 nt withheld, positions 4752-4842]
A
[49 nt withheld, positions 4844-4892]
CCTTTGACGTTGGAGTCCACGTTCTTT
[37 nt withheld, positions 4920-4956]
ACCCTATCTCGGTCTATTCTTTTGATTTATAAGGGATTTTGCCGATTTCGGCCTATTGGTTAAAAAATGA
GCTGATTTAACAAAAATTTAACGCGAATTTTAACAAAATATTAACGCTTACAATTTAGGTGGCACTTTTC
GGGGAAATGTGCGCGGAACCCCTATTTGTTTATTTTTCTAAATACATTCAAATATGTATCCGCTCATGAG
ACAATAACCCTGATAAATGCTTCAATAATATTGAAAAAGGAAGAGTATGAGTATTCAACATTTCCGTGTC
GCCCTTATTCCCTTTTTTGCGGCATTTTGCCTTCCTGTTTTTGCTCACCCAGAAACGCTGGTGAAAGTAA
AAGATGCTGAAGATCAGTTGGGTGCACGAGTGGGTTACATCGAACTGGATCTCAACAGCGGTAAGATCCT
TGAGAGTTTTCGCCCCGAAGAACGTTTTCCAATGATGAGCACTTTTAAAGTTCTGCTATGTGGCGCGGTA
TTATCCCGTATTGACGCCGGGCAAGAGCAACTCGGTCGCCGCATACACTATTCTCAGAATGACTTGGTTG
AGTACTCACCAGTCACAGAAAAGCATCTTACGGATGGCATGACAGTAAGAGAATTATGCAGTGCTGCCAT
AACCATGAGTGATAACACTGCGGCCAACTTACTTCTGACAACGATCGGAGGACCGAAGGAGCTAACCGCT
TTTTTGCACAACATGGGGGATCATGTAACTCGCCTTGATCGTTGGGAACCGGAGCTGAATGAAGCCATAC
CAAACGACGAGCGTGACACCACGATGCCTGTAGCAATGGCAACAACGTTGCGCAAACTATTAACTGGCGA
ACTACTTACTCTAGCTTCCCGGCAACAATTAATAGACTGGATGGAGGCGGATAAAGTTGCAGGACCACTT
CTGCGCTCGGCCCTTCCGGCTGGCTGGTTTATTGCTGATAAATCTGGAGCCGGTGAGCGTGGGTCTCGCG
GTATCATTGCAGCACTGGGGCCAGATGGTAAGCCCTCCCGTATCGTAGTTATCTACACGACGGGGAGTCA
GGCAACTATGGATGAACGAAATAGACAGATCGCTGAGATAGGTGCCTCACTGATTAAGCATTGGTAACTG
TCAGACCAAGTTTACTCATATATACTTTAGATTGATTTAAAACTTCATTTTTAATTTAAAAGGATCTAGG
TGAAGATCCTTTTTGATAATCTCATGACCAAAATCCCTTAACGTGAGTTTTCGTTCCACTGAGCGTCAGA
CCCCGTAGAAAAGATCAAAGGATCTTCTTGAGATCCTTTTTTTCTGCGCGTAATCTGCTGCTTGCAAACA
AAAAAACCACCGCTACCAGCGGTGGTTTGTTTGCCGGATCAAGAGCTACCAACTCTTTTTCCGAAGGTAA
CTGGCTTCAGCAGAGCGCAGATACCAAATACTGTTCTTCTAGTGTAGCCGTAGTTAGGCCACCACTTCAA
GAACTCTGTAGCACCGCCTACATACCTCGCTCTGCTAATCCTGTTACCAGTGGCTGCTGCCAGTGGCGAT
AAGTCGTGTCTTACCGGGTTGGACTCAAGACGATAGTTACCGGATAAGGCGCAGCGGTCGGGCTGAACGG
GGGGTTCGTGCACACAGCCCAGCTTGGAGCGAACGACCTACACCGAACTGAGATACCTACAGCGTGAGCT
ATGAGAAAGCGCCACGCTTCCCGAAGGGAGAAAGGCGGACAGGTATCCGGTAAGCGGCAGGGTCGGAACA
GGAGAGCGCACGAGGGAGCTTCCAGGGGGAAACGCCTGGTATCTTTATAGTCCTGTCGGGTTTCGCCACC
TCTGACTTGAGCGTCGATTTTTGTGATGCTCGTCAGGGGGGCGGAGCCTATGGAAAAACGCCAGCAACGC
GGCCTTTTTACGGTTCCTGGCCTTTTGCTGGCCTTTTGCTCACATGTTCTTTCCTGCGTTATCCCCTGAT
TCTGTGGATAACCGTATTACCGCCTTTGAGTGAGCTGATACCGCTCGCCGCAGCCGAACGACCGAGCGCA
GCGAGTCAGTGAGCGAGGAAGCGGAAGAGCGCCCAATACGCAAACCGCCTCTCCCCGCGCGTTGGCCGAT
TCATTAATGCAGCTGGCACGACAGGTTTCCCGACTGGAAAGCGGGCAGTGAGCGCAACGCAATTAATGTG
AGTTAGCTCACTCATTAGGCACCCCAGGCTTTACACTTTATGCTTCCGGCTCGTATGTTGTGTGGAATTG
TGAGCGGATAACAATTTCACACAGGAAACAGCTATGACCATGATTACGCCAAGCGCGCAATTAACCCTCA
CTAAAGGGAACAAAAGCTGGAGCTGCAAGCTTAATGTAGTCTTATGCAATACTCTTGTAGTCTTGCAACA
TGGTAACGATGAGTTAGCAACATGCCTTACAAGGAGAGAAAAAGCACCGTGCATGCCGATTGGTGGAAGT
AAGGTGGTACGATCGTGCCTTATTAGGAAGGCAACAGACGGGTCTGACATGGATTGGACGAACCACTGAA
TTGCCGCATTGCAGAGATATTGTATTTAAGTGCCTAGCTCGATACATAAACGGGTCTCTCTGGTTAGACC
AGATCTGAGCCTGGGAGCTCTCTGGCTAACTAGGGAACCCACTGCTTAAGCCTCAATAAAGCTTGCCTTG
AGTGCTTCAAGTAGTGTGTGCCCGTCTGTTGTGTGACTCTGGTAACTAGAGATCCCTCAGACCCTTTTAG
TCAGTGTGGAAAATCTCTAGCAGTGGCGCCCGAACAGGGACTTGAAAGCGAAAGGGAAACCAGAGGAGCT
CTCTCGACGCAGGACTCGGCTTGCTGAAGCGCGCACGGCAAGAGGCGAGGGGCGGCGACTGGTGAGTACG
CCAAAAATTTTGACTAGCGGAGGCTAGAAGGAGAGAGATGGGTGCGAGAGCGTCAGTATTAAGCGGGGGA
GAATTAGATCGCGATGGGAAAAAATTCGGTTAAGGCCAGGGGGAAAGAAAAAATATAAATTAAAACATAT
AGTATGGGCAAGCAGGGAGCTAGAACGATTCGCAGTTAATCCTGGCCTGTTAGAAACATCAGAAGGCTGT
AGACAAATACTGGGACAGCTACAACCATCCCTTCAGACAGGATCAGAAGAACTTAGATCATTATATAATA
CAGTAGCAACCCTCTATTGTGTGCATCAAAGGATAGAGATAAAAGACACCAAGGAAGCTTTAGACAAGAT
AGAGGAAGAGCAAAACAAAAGTAAGACCACCGCACAGCAAGCGGCCGCTGATCTTCAGACCTGGAGGAGG
AGATATGAGGGACAATTGGAGAAGTGAATTATATAAATATAAAGTAGTAAAAATTGAACCATTAGGAGTA
GCACCCACCAAGGCAAAGAGAAGAGTGGTGCAGAGAGAAAAAAGAGCAGTGGGAATAGGAGCTTTGTTCC
TTGGGTTCTTGGGAGCAGCAGGAAGCACTATGGGCGCAGCGTCAATGACGCTGACGGTACAGGCCAGACA
ATTATTGTCTGGTATAGTGCAGCAGCAGAACAATTTGCTGAGGGCTATTGAGGCGCAACAGCATCTGTTG
CAACTCACAGTCTGGGGCATCAAGCAGCTCCAGGCAAGAATCCTGGCTGTGGAAAGATACCTAAAGGATC
AACAGCTCCTGGGGATTTGGGGTTGCTCTGGAAAACTCATTTGCACCACTGCTGTGCCTTGGAATGCTAG
TTGGAGTAATAAATCTCTGGAACAGATTTGGAATCACACGACCTGGATGGAGTGGGACAGAGAAATTAAC
AATTACACAAGCTTAATACACTCCTTAATTGAAGAATCGCAAAACCAGCAAGAAAAGAATGAACAAGAAT
TATTGGAATTAGATAAATGGGCAAGTTTGTGGAATTGGTTTAACATAACAAATTGGCTGTGGTATATAAA
ATTATTCATAATGATAGTAGGAGGCTTGGTAGGTTTAAGAATAGTTTTTGCTGTACTTTCTATAGTGAAT
AGAGTTAGGCAGGGATATTCACCATTATCGTTTCAGACCCACCTCCCAACCCCGAGGGGACCCGACAGGC
CCGAAGGAATAGAAGAAGAAGGTGGAGAGAGAGACAGAGACAGATCCATTCGATTAGTGAACGGATCTCG
ACGGTATCGGTTTTAAAAGAAAAGGGGGGATTGGGGGGTACAGTGCAGGGGAAAGAATAGTAGACATAAT
AGCAACAGACATACAAACTAAAGAATTACAAAAACAAATTACAAAAATTCAAAATTTTATCGATAAGCTT
GGGAG
Features (pLannotate 1.2.2; 31 found; start..end, strand, type, name):
      6..309     +  enhancer       CMV enhancer: human cytomegalovirus immediate early enhancer
    310..513     +  promoter       CMV promoter: human cytomegalovirus (CMV) immediate early promoter
    626..904     +  CDS            FRB*: T2098L mutant of FKBP-rapamycin binding domain of human FRAP binds synthetic ligands such as AP21967
    950..1663    +  CDS            mTurquoise2: mTurquoise2 is a basic (constitutively fluorescent) cyan fluorescent protein published in 2012, derived from Aequorea victoria. It is reported to be a rapidly-maturing monomer with very low acid sensitivity.
   1658..1717    +  CDS            HBsAg (S) (fragment): major/small (S) envelope protein of hepatitis B virus hepatitis B surface antigen
   1837..2299    +  misc_feature   IRES: internal ribosome entry site (IRES) of the encephalomyocarditis virus (EMCV)
   2328..2927    +  CDS            PuroR: puromycin N-acetyltransferase; pac from Streptomyces alboniger; confers resistance to puromycin
   3063..3321    +  ncRNA          HBV PRE 1151-1410: Accession: RF02816 - Hepatitis B virus post-transcriptional regulatory element 1151-1410
   3287..3727    +  CDS            X: X_HBVD3 - Experimental evidence at protein level: Swiss-Prot protein existence level 1. Multifunctional protein that plays a role in silencing host antiviral defenses and promoting viral transcription. Does not seem to be essential for HBV infection. May be directly involved in development of cirrhosis and liver cancer (hepatocellular carcinoma). Most of cytosolic activities involve modulation of cytosolic calcium. The effect on apoptosis is controversial depending on the cell types in which the studies have been conducted. May induce apoptosis by localizing in mitochondria and causing loss of
   3749..3817    +  CDS            nef (fragment): NEF_HV1Z2 - Experimental evidence at protein level: Swiss-Prot protein existence level 1. Extracellular Nef protein targets CD4(+) T-lymphocytes for apoptosis by interacting with CXCR4 surface receptors. From Human immunodeficiency virus type 1 group M subtype D (isolate Z2/CDC-Z34) (HIV-1).
   3819..4052    +  LTR            3' LTR (ΔU3): self-inactivating 3' long terminal repeat (LTR) from HIV-1
   4124..4245    +  polyA_signal   SV40 poly(A) signal: SV40 polyadenylation signal
   4285..4420    +  rep_origin     SV40 ori: SV40 origin of replication
   4441..4459    -  promoter       T7 promoter: promoter for bacteriophage T7 RNA polymerase
   4467..4622    +  CDS            lacZα (fragment): LacZα fragment of β-galactosidase; lacZ fragment
   4627..5055    +  rep_origin     f1 ori (sequence partly withheld): f1 bacteriophage origin of replication; arrow indicates direction of (+) strand synthesis
   5108..5212    +  promoter       AmpR promoter: bla
   5213..6073    +  CDS            AmpR: β-lactamase; bla; confers resistance to ampicillin, carbenicillin, and related antibiotics
   6244..6832    +  rep_origin     ori: high-copy-number ColE1/pMB1/pBR322/pUC origin of replication
   7015..7107    +  CDS            lacI (fragment): lac repressor; lacI; The lac repressor binds to the lac operator to inhibit transcription in E. coli. This inhibition can be relieved by adding lactose or isopropyl-β-D-thiogalactopyranoside (IPTG).
   7120..7141    +  protein_bind   CAP binding site: CAP binding activates transcription in the presence of cAMP. E. coli catabolite activator protein
   7156..7186    +  promoter       lac promoter: promoter for the E. coli lac operon
   7194..7210    +  protein_bind   lac operator: The lac repressor binds to the lac operator to inhibit transcription in E. coli. This inhibition can be relieved by adding lactose or isopropyl-β-D-thiogalactopyranoside (IPTG). lac repressor encoded by lacI
   7255..7273    +  promoter       T3 promoter: promoter for bacteriophage T3 RNA polymerase
   7301..7527    +  promoter       RSV promoter: Rous sarcoma virus enhancer/promoter
   7528..7708    +  LTR            5' LTR (truncated): truncated 5' long terminal repeat (LTR) from HIV-1
   7755..7880    +  misc_feature   HIV-1 Ψ: packaging signal of human immunodeficiency virus type 1
   7864..8227    +  CDS            HIV-1 gag (fragment): gag protein from human immunodeficiency virus 1; gag
   8373..8606    +  misc_feature   RRE: The Rev response element (RRE) of HIV-1 allows for Rev-dependent mRNA export from the nucleus to the cytoplasm.
   8983..9083    +  CDS            Rev (fragment): human immunodeficiency virus 1 (HIV-1) Rev protein; rev; enhances nuclear export of unspliced and incompletely spliced viral mRNAs
   9097..9214    +  misc_feature   cPPT/CTS: central polypurine tract and central termination sequence of HIV-1
