[The description below was written by a language model from this plasmid's Addgene catalogue record and pLannotate feature annotations shown in this document.]
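Description:
pLV-Lck-FRB-mTurquoise2 is a third-generation-style, self-inactivating HIV-1 lentiviral transfer plasmid built on the pLV backbone. In bacteria it is maintained through a high-copy ColE1/pUC origin and selected with ampicillin (AmpR); an f1 origin and an SV40 origin are also present. The viral genome is driven by an RSV promoter fused to a truncated 5' LTR, followed by the Ψ packaging signal with a gag fragment, the Rev response element for Rev-dependent nuclear export, and the cPPT/CTS. It ends in a ΔU3 3' LTR that inactivates LTR promoter activity after integration, followed by an SV40 polyadenylation signal.

The internal expression cassette uses the CMV enhancer and promoter to drive a fusion of the FKBP-rapamycin binding domain (FRB) with the cyan fluorescent protein mTurquoise2. The feature table annotates the FRB as the T2098L variant. The construct name and stated purpose indicate an N-terminal Lck membrane-targeting motif that anchors the fusion at the plasma membrane. This short element is not annotated separately in the feature table, although unannotated sequence lies between the promoter and FRB. Downstream, an EMCV IRES allows puromycin N-acetyltransferase to be translated from the same transcript, so transduced mammalian cells can be selected with puromycin. Annotations for a hepatitis B virus post-transcriptional regulatory element, with overlapping X and surface-antigen fragments, suggest an HBV-derived PRE intended to enhance transcript expression.

The construct provides a fluorescent, plasma membrane-localised anchor for rapamycin-induced heterodimerisation: an FKBP-fused partner can be recruited to the membrane chemically. It was deposited alongside work on controlling Rho GTPase activity in vascular endothelial cells.
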