Addgene plasmid #176130: pLV-Lck-FRB-mTurquoise2
Purpose: Plasma membrane localized FRB, rapamycin heterodimerization
Depositing lab: Dorus Gadella. Depositing organization: University of Amsterdam. Publication: Opto-RhoGEFs, an optimized optogenetic toolbox to reversibly control Rho GTPase activity on a global to subcellular scale, enabling precise control over vascular endothelial barrier strength. Mahlandt EK, Palacios Martinez S, Arts JJG, Tol S, van Buul JD, Goedhart J. Elife. 2023 Jul 14;12:RP84364. doi: 10.7554/eLife.84364. PubMed 37449837.
Backbone
  Vector backbone: pLV
  Vector type: Lentiviral
Growth in bacteria
  Bacterial resistance: Ampicillin, 100 μg/mL
  Growth temperature: 30°C
  Growth strain: NEB Stable
  Copy number: High Copy
Gene/Insert
  Gene/Insert name: FRB
  Species: Synthetic
  Cloning method: Restriction Enzyme; 5′ cloning site Unknown (unknown if destroyed)
Terms and licenses: Academic/Nonprofit Terms; Industry Terms: Not Available to Industry
Depositor comments: Please visit https://doi.org/10.1101/2022.10.17.512253 for bioRxiv preprint.
How to cite: pLV-Lck-FRB-mTurquoise2 was a gift from Dorus Gadella (Addgene plasmid # 176130 ; http://n2t.net/addgene:176130 ; RRID:Addgene_176130)
